>Addgene plasmid #197472 | 1GFP-His-GFP-TEV-cs-ATG3 | addgene full sequence | sequence record 389158 | Addgene NGS Result
TGGCGAATGGG
[124 nt withheld, positions 12-135]
C
[91 nt withheld, positions 137-227]
A
[49 nt withheld, positions 229-277]
CCTTTGACGTTGGAGTCCACGTTCTTT
[37 nt withheld, positions 305-341]
ACCCTATCTCGGTCTATTCTTTTGATTTATAAGGGATTTTGCCGATTTCGGCCTATTGGTTAAAAAATGA
GCTGATTTAACAAAAATTTAACGCGAATTTTAACAAACTAGTAACGTTTACAATTTCAGGTGGCACTTTT
CGGGGAAATGTGCGCGGAACCCCTATTTGTTTATTTTTCTAAATACATTCAAATATGTATCCGCTCATGA
ATTAATTCTTAGAAAAACTCATCGAGCATCAAATGAAACTGCAATTTATTCATATCAGGATTATCAATAC
CATATTTTTGAAAAAGCCGTTTCTGTAATGAAGGAGAAAACTCACCGAGGCAGTTCCATAGGATGGCAAG
ATCCTGGTATCGGTCTGCGATTCCGACTCGTCCAACATCAATACAACCTATTAATTTCCCCTCGTCAAAA
ATAAGGTTATCAAGTGAGAAATCACCATGAGTGACGACTGAATCCGGTGAGAATGGCAAAAGTTTATGCA
TTTCTTTCCAGACTTGTTCAACAGGCCAGCCATTACGCTCGTCATCAAAATCACTCGCATCAACCAAACC
GTTATTCATTCGTGATTGCGCCTGAGCGAGACGAAATACGCGATCGCTGTTAAAAGGACAATTACAAACA
GGAATCGAATGCAACCGGCGCAGGAACACTGCCAGCGCATCAACAATGTTTTCACCTGAATCAGGATATT
CTTCTAATACCTGGAATGCTGTTTTCCCGGGGATCGCAGTGGTGAGTAACCATGCATCATCAGGAGTACG
GATAAAATGCTTGATGGTCGGAAGAGGCATAAATTCCGTCAGCCAGTTTAGTCTGACCATCTCATCTGTA
ACATCATTGGCAACGCTACCTTTGCCATGTTTCAGAAACAACTCTGGCGCATCGGGCTTCCCATACAATC
GATAGATTGTCGCACCTGATTGCCCGACATTATCGCGAGCCCATTTATACCCATATAAATCAGCATCCAT
GTTGGAATTTAATCGCGGCCTAGAGCAAGACGTTTCCCGTTGAATATGGCTCATAACACCCCTTGTATTA
CTGTTTATGTAAGCAGACAGTTTTATTGTTCATGACCAAAATCCCTTAACGTGAGTTTTCGTTCCACTGA
GCGTCAGACCCCGTAGAAAAGATCAAAGGATCTTCTTGAGATCCTTTTTTTCTGCGCGTAATCTGCTGCT
TGCAAACAAAAAAACCACCGCTACCAGCGGTGGTTTGTTTGCCGGATCAAGAGCTACCAACTCTTTTTCC
GAAGGTAACTGGCTTCAGCAGAGCGCAGATACCAAATACTGTCCTTCTAGTGTAGCCGTAGTTAGGCCAC
CACTTCAAGAACTCTGTAGCACCGCCTACATACCTCGCTCTGCTAATCCTGTTACCAGTGGCTGCTGCCA
GTGGCGATAAGTCGTGTCTTACCGGGTTGGACTCAAGACGATAGTTACCGGATAAGGCGCAGCGGTCGGG
CTGAACGGGGGGTTCGTGCACACAGCCCAGCTTGGAGCGAACGACCTACACCGAACTGAGATACCTACAG
CGTGAGCTATGAGAAAGCGCCACGCTTCCCGAAGGGAGAAAGGCGGACAGGTATCCGGTAAGCGGCAGGG
TCGGAACAGGAGAGCGCACGAGGGAGCTTCCAGGGGGAAACGCCTGGTATCTTTATAGTCCTGTCGGGTT
TCGCCACCTCTGACTTGAGCGTCGATTTTTGTGATGCTCGTCAGGGGGGCGGAGCCTATGGAAAAACGCC
AGCAACGCGGCCTTTTTACGGTTCCTGGCCTTTTGCTGGCCTTTTGCTCACATGTTCTTTCCTGCGTTAT
CCCCTGATTCTGTGGATAACCGTATTACCGCCTTTGAGTGAGCTGATACCGCTCGCCGCAGCCGAACGAC
CGAGCGCAGCGAGTCAGTGAGCGAGGAAGCGGAAGAGCGCCTGATGCGGTATTTTCTCCTTACGCATCTG
TGCGGTATTTCACACCGCAATGGTGCACTCTCAGTACAATCTGCTCTGATGCCGCATAGTTAAGCCAGTA
TACACTCCGCTATCGCTACGTGACTGGGTCATGGCTGCGCCCCGACACCCGCCAACACCCGCTGACGCGC
CCTGACGGGCTTGTCTGCTCCCGGCATCCGCTTACAGACAAGCTGTGACCGTCTCCGGGAGCTGCATGTG
TCAGAGGTTTTCACCGTCATCACCGAAACGCGCGAGGCAGCTGCGGTAAAGCTCATCAGCGTGGTCGTGA
AGCGATTCACAGATGTCTGCCTGTTCATCCGCGTCCAGCTCGTTGAGTTTCTCCAGAAGCGTTAATGTCT
GGCTTCTGATAAAGCGGGCCATGTTAAGGGCGGTTTTTTCCTGTTTGGTCACTGATGCCTCCGTGTAAGG
GGGATTTCTGTTCATGGGGGTAATGATACCGATGAAACGAGAGAGGATGCTCACGATACGGGTTACTGAT
GATGAACATGCCCGGTTACTGGAACGTTGTGAGGGTAAACAACTGGCGGTATGGATGCGGCGGGACCAGA
GAAAAATCACTCAGGGTCAATGCCAGCGCTTCGTTAATACAGATGTAGGTGTTCCACAGGGTAGCCAGCA
GCATCCTGCGATGCAGATCCGGAACATAATGGTGCAGGGCGCTGACTTCCGCGTTTCCAGACTTTACGAA
ACACGGAAACCGAAGACCATTCATGTTGTTGCTCAGGTCGCAGACGTTTTGCAGCAGCAGTCGCTTCACG
TTCGCTCGCGTATCGGTGATTCATTCTGCTAACCAGTAAGGCAACCCCGCCAGCCTAGCCGGGTCCTCAA
CGACAGGAGCACGATCATGCGCACCCGTGGGGCCGCCATGCCGGCGATAATGGCCTGCTTCTCGCCGAAA
CGTTTGGTGGCGGGACCAGTGACGAAGGCTTGAGCGAGGGCGTGCAAGATTCCGAATACCGCAAGCGACA
GGCCGATCATCGTCGCGCTCCAGCGAAAGCGGTCCTCGCCGAAAATGACCCAGAGCGCTGCCGGCACCTG
TCCTACGAGTTGCATGATAAAGAAGACAGTCATAAGTGCGGCGACGATAGTCATGCCCCGCGCCCACCGG
AAGGAGCTGACTGGGTTGAAGGCTCTCAAGGGCATCGGTCGAGATCCCGGTGCCTAATGAGTGAGCTAAC
TTACATTAATTGCGTTGCGCTCACTGCCCGCTTTCCAGTCGGGAAACCTGTCGTGCCAGCTGCATTAATG
AATCGGCCAACGCGCGGGGAGAGGCGGTTTGCGTATTGGGCGCCAGGGTGGTTTTTCTTTTCACCAGTGA
GACGGGCAACAGCTGATTGCCCTTCACCGCCTGGCCCTGAGAGAGTTGCAGCAAGCGGTCCACGCTGGTT
TGCCCCAGCAGGCGAAAATCCTGTTTGATGGTGGTTAACGGCGGGATATAACATGAGCTGTCTTCGGTAT
CGTCGTATCCCACTACCGAGATATCCGCACCAACGCGCAGCCCGGACTCGGTAATGGCGCGCATTGCGCC
CAGCGCCATCTGATCGTTGGCAACCAGCATCGCAGTGGGAACGATACCCTCATTCAGCATTTGCATGGTT
TGTTGAAAACCGGACATGGCACTCCAGTCGCCTTCCCGTTCCGCTATCGGCTGAATTTGATTGCGAGTGA
GATATTTATGCCAGCCAGCCAGACGCAGACGCGCCGAGACAGAACTTAATGGGCCCGCTAACAGCGCGAT
TTGCTGGTGACCCAATGCGACCAGATGCTCCACGCCCAGTCGCGTACCGTCTTCATGGGAGAAAATAATA
CTGTTGATGGGTGTCTGGTCAGAGACATCAAGAAATAACGCCGGAACATTAGTGCAGGCAGCTTCCACAG
CAATGGCATCCTGGTCATCCAGCGGATAGTTAATGATCAGCCCACTGACGCGTTGCGCGAGAAGATTGTG
CACCGCCGCTTTACAGGCTTCGACGCCGCTTCGTTCTACCATCGACACCACCACGCTGGCACCCAGTTGA
TCGGCGCGAGATTTAATCGCCGCGACAATTTGCGACGGCGCGTGCAGGGCCAGACTGGAGGTGGCAACGC
CAATCAGCAACGACTGTTTGCCCGCCAGTTGTTGTGCCACGCGGTTGGGAATGTAATTCAGCTCCGCCAT
CGCCGCTTCCACTTTTTCCCGCGTTTTCGCAGAAACGTGGCTGGCCTGGTTCACCACGCGGGAAACGGTC
TGATAAGAGACACCGGCATACTCTGCGACATCGTATAACGTTACTGGTTTCACATTCACCACCCTGAATT
GACTCTCTTCCGGGCGCTATCATGCCATACCGCGAAAGGTTTTGCGCCATTCGATGGTGTCCGGGATCTC
GACGCTCTCCCTTATGCGACTCCTGCATTAGGAAGCAGCCCAGTAGTAGGTTGAGGCCGTTGAGCACCGC
CGCCGCAAGGAATGGTGCATGCAAGGAGATGGCGCCCAACAGTCCCCCGGCCACGGGGCCTGCCACCATA
CCCACGCCGAAACAAGCGCTCATGAGCCCGAAGTGGCGAGCCCGATCTTCCCCATCGGTGATGTCGGCGA
TATAGGCGCCAGCAACCGCACCTGTGGCGCCGGTGATGCCGGCCACGATGCGTCCGGCGTAGAGGATCGA
GATCTCGATCCCGCGAAATTAATACGACTCACTATAGGGGAATTGTGAGCGGATAACAATTCCCCTCTAG
AAATAATTTTGTTTAACTTTAAGAAGGAGATATACCATGGGTTCTTCTCACCATCACCATCACCATGGTT
CTTCTGTGAGCAAGGGCGAGGAGCTGTTCACCGGGGTGGTGCCCATCCTGGTCGAGCTGGACGGCGACGT
AAACGGCCACAAGTTCAGCGTGCGCGGCGAGGGCGAGGGCGATGCCACCAACGGCAAGCTGACCCTGAAG
TTCATCTGCACCACCGGCAAGCTGCCCGTGCCCTGGCCCACCCTCGTGACCACCCTGACCTACGGCGTGC
AGTGCTTCAGCCGCTACCCCGACCACATGAAGCAGCACGACTTCTTCAAGTCCGCCATGCCCGAAGGCTA
CGTCCAGGAGCGCACCATCTCCTTCAAGGACGACGGCACCTACAAGACCCGCGCCGAGGTGAAGTTCGAG
GGCGACACCCTGGTGAACCGCATCGAGCTGAAGGGCATCGACTTCAAGGAGGACGGCAACATCCTGGGGC
ACAAGCTGGAGTACAACTTCAACAGCCACAACGTCTATATCACGGCCGACAAGCAGAAGAACGGCATCAA
GGCGAACTTCAAGATCCGCCACAACGTCGAGGACGGCAGCGTGCAGCTCGCCGACCACTACCAGCAGAAC
ACCCCCATCGGCGACGGCCCCGTGCTGCTGCCCGACAACCACTACCTGAGCACCCAGTCCAAGCTGAGCA
AAGACCCCAACGAGAAGCGCGATCACATGGTCCTGCTGGAGTTCGTGACCGCCGCCGGGATCACTCTCGG
CATGGACGAGCTGTACAAGGGGATCGAGGAAAACCTGTACTTCCAATCCAATGCAATGCAGAATGTGATT
AATACTGTGAAGGGAAAGGCACTGGAAGTGGCTGAGTACCTGACCCCGGTCCTCAAGGAATCAAAGTTTA
AGGAAACAGGTGTAATTACCCCAGAAGAGTTTGTGGCAGCTGGAGATCACCTAGTCCACCACTGTCCAAC
ATGGCAATGGGCTACAGGGGAAGAATTGAAAGTGAAGGCATACCTACCAACAGGCAAACAATTTTTGGTA
ACCAAAAATGTGCCGTGCTATAAGCGGTGCAAACAGATGGAATATTCAGATGAATTGGAAGCTATCATTG
AAGAAGATGATGGTGATGGCGGATGGGTAGATACATATCACAACACAGGTATTACAGGAATAACGGAAGC
CGTTAAAGAGATCACACTGGAAAATAAGGACAATATAAGGCTTCAAGATTGCTCAGCACTATGTGAAGAG
GAAGAAGATGAAGATGAAGGAGAAGCTGCAGATATGGAAGAATATGAAGAGAGTGGATTGTTGGAAACAG
ATGAGGCTACCCTAGATACAAGGAAAATAGTAGAAGCTTGTAAAGCCAAAACTGATGCTGGCGGTGAAGA
TGCTATTTTGCAAACCAGAACTTATGACCTTTACATCACTTATGATAAATATTACCAGACTCCACGATTA
TGGTTGTTTGGCTATGATGAGCAACGGCAGCCTTTAACAGTTGAGCACATGTATGAAGACATCAGTCAGG
ATCATGTGAAGAAAACAGTGACCATTGAAAATCACCCTCATCTGCCACCACCTCCCATGTGTTCAGTTCA
CCCATGCAGGCATGCTGAGGTGATGAAGAAAATCATTGAGACTGTTGCAGAAGGAGGGGGAGAACTTGGA
GTTCATATGTATCTTCTTATTTTCTTGAAATTTGTACAAGCTGTCATTCCAACAATAGAATATGACTACA
CAAGACACTTCACAATGTAATAATAACATTGGAAGTGGATAACGGATCCGAATTCGAGCGCCGTCGACAA
GCTTGCGGCCGCACTCGAGCACCACCACCACCACCACTGAGATCCGGCTGCTAACAAAGCCCGAAAGGAA
GCTGAGTTGGCTGCTGCCACCGCTGAGCAATAACTAGCATAACCCCTTGGGGCCTCTAAACGGGTCTTGA
GGGGTTTTTTGCTGAAAGGAGGAACTATATCCGGAT
Features (pLannotate 1.2.2; 22 found; start..end, strand, type, name):
     12..440     +  rep_origin     f1 ori (sequence partly withheld): f1 bacteriophage origin of replication; arrow indicates direction of (+) strand synthesis
    494..551     +  promoter       AmpR promoter (fragment): bla
    560..1375    -  CDS            KanR: aminoglycoside phosphotransferase; aph(3')-Ia; confers resistance to kanamycin in bacteria or G418 (Geneticin®) in eukaryotes
   1497..2085    +  rep_origin     ori: high-copy-number ColE1/pMB1/pBR322/pUC origin of replication
   2271..2410    -  misc_feature   bom: basis of mobility region from pBR322
   2512..2703    -  CDS            rop: Rop protein, which maintains plasmids at low copy number; rop
   2720..3100    +  CDS            YPB1_ECOLX: Protein predicted: Swiss-Prot protein existence level 4. From Escherichia coli.
   3172..3463    -  CDS            TcR (fragment): tetracycline efflux protein; tet; confers resistance to tetracycline
   3478..3499    -  protein_bind   CAP binding site: CAP binding activates transcription in the presence of cAMP. E. coli catabolite activator protein
   3512..4594    -  CDS            lacI: lac repressor; lacI; The lac repressor binds to the lac operator to inhibit transcription in E. coli. This inhibition can be relieved by adding lactose or isopropyl-β-D-thiogalactopyranoside (IPTG).
   4595..4672    -  promoter       lacI promoter: lacI
   4680..4959    -  CDS            TcR (fragment): tetracycline efflux protein; tet; confers resistance to tetracycline
   4981..4999    +  promoter       T7 promoter: promoter for bacteriophage T7 RNA polymerase
   5000..5024    +  protein_bind   lac operator: The lac repressor binds to the lac operator to inhibit transcription in E. coli. This inhibition can be relieved by adding lactose or isopropyl-β-D-thiogalactopyranoside (IPTG). lac repressor encoded by lacI
   5039..5061    +  RBS            RBS: efficient ribosome binding site from bacteriophage T7 gene 10 (Olins and Rangwala, 1989)
   5080..5097    +  CDS            6xHis: 6xHis affinity tag
   5107..5820    +  CDS            SiriusGFP: enhanced GFP (EGFP) derivative that exhibits robust folding and enhanced photostability (Zhong et al., 2019) mammalian codon-optimized
   5830..5846    +  CDS            TEV site (fragment): tobacco etch virus (TEV) protease recognition and cleavage site
   5857..6798    +  CDS            ATG3: ATG3_HUMAN - Also known as APG3, APG3L. Experimental evidence at protein level: Swiss-Prot protein existence level 1. E2 conjugating enzyme required for the cytoplasm to vacuole transport (Cvt), autophagy, and mitochondrial homeostasis. Responsible for the E2-like covalent binding of phosphatidylethanolamine to the C- terminal Gly of ATG8-like proteins (GABARAP, GABARAPL1, GABARAPL2 or MAP1LC3A). The ATG12-ATG5 conjugate plays a role of an E3 and promotes the transfer of ATG8-like proteins from ATG3 to phosphatidylethanolamine (PE). This step is required for the membrane association of ATG8-li
   6871..6888    +  CDS            9xHis (fragment): 9xHis affinity tag
   6898..6947    +  CDS            SET1 (fragment): solubility-enhancement tag derived from T7 phage gene 10B
   6955..7002    +  terminator     T7 terminator: transcription terminator for bacteriophage T7 RNA polymerase
