[The description below was written by a language model from this plasmid's Addgene catalogue record and pLannotate feature annotations shown in this document.]
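Description:
1GFP-His-GFP-TEV-cs-ATG3 is a roughly 7 kb bacterial expression plasmid built on the 1GFP backbone, a pET-style T7 vector into which human ATG3 was inserted by ligation-independent cloning. It is propagated in E. coli under kanamycin selection, conferred by an aph(3')-Ia aminoglycoside phosphotransferase gene, and replicates from a ColE1/pBR322-family origin. The catalogue lists it as high copy, although the annotation also detects the pBR322 bom region and a rop gene, which normally moderates copy number. An f1 origin is present as well, and short tetracycline-resistance fragments are non-functional backbone remnants.

The expression cassette consists of a T7 promoter followed immediately by a lac operator, the strong ribosome binding site from phage T7 gene 10, the fusion open reading frame, and a T7 terminator. A plasmid-borne lacI gene with its own promoter supplies repressor, so transcription is held off until IPTG induction in a host that provides T7 RNA polymerase. The encoded protein reads, from the N terminus, a 6xHis tag, a GFP (annotated by similarity as an EGFP-derived variant), a TEV protease recognition site, and full-length ATG3. The His tag allows metal-affinity purification, the GFP lets expression and the protein's progress through purification be followed by fluorescence, and TEV cleavage can remove both to release ATG3. A His-tag fragment and a T7 gene 10-related fragment annotated after the ATG3 coding region appear to be vector sequence, and the record does not indicate they are part of the product.

ATG3 is the E2-like enzyme that conjugates ATG8-family proteins such as LC3 and GABARAP to phosphatidylethanolamine during autophagy. The stated purpose is bacterial production of this protein, and recombinant ATG3 of this kind would suit biochemical study of that lipidation step.
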