Addgene plasmid #197472: 1GFP-His-GFP-TEV-cs-ATG3
Purpose: Bacterial Expression of human ATG3
Depositing lab: James Hurley. Depositing organization: University of California, Berkeley.
Backbone
  Vector backbone: 1GFP
  Vector type: Bacterial Expression
Growth in bacteria
  Bacterial resistance: Kanamycin, 50 μg/mL
  Growth temperature: 37°C
  Growth strain: DH5alpha
  Copy number: High Copy
Gene/Insert
  Gene/Insert name: ATG3
  Species: H. sapiens (human)
  Entrez Gene: ATG3 (a.k.a. APG3, APG3-LIKE, APG3L, PC3-96, hApg3)
  Tag / fusion protein: His-GFP (N terminal on insert)
  Cloning method: Ligation Independent Cloning
Terms and licenses: Academic/Nonprofit Terms; Industry Terms: Not Available to Industry
How to cite: 1GFP-His-GFP-TEV-cs-ATG3 was a gift from James Hurley (Addgene plasmid # 197472 ; http://n2t.net/addgene:197472 ; RRID:Addgene_197472)
